Addgene plasmid #124149: pBABE (hygro) hYAP 1-1gamma
Purpose: Protein expression for funtional studies of cell growth promotion
Depositing lab: Megan Finch-Edmondson & Marius Sudol. Depositing organization: National University of Singapore. Publication: Identification, basic characterization and evolutionary analysis of differentially spliced mRNA isoforms of human YAP1 gene. Gaffney CJ, Oka T, Mazack V, Hilman D, Gat U, Muramatsu T, Inazawa J, Golden A, Carey DJ, Farooq A, Tromp G, Sudol M. Gene. 2012 Nov 10;509(2):215-22. doi: 10.1016/j.gene.2012.08.025. Epub 2012 Aug 24. PubMed 22939869.
Backbone
  Vector backbone: pBABE (hygro)
  Vector type: Unspecified
Growth in bacteria
  Bacterial resistance: Ampicillin, 100 μg/mL
  Growth temperature: 37°C
  Growth strain: DH5alpha
  Copy number: High Copy
Gene/Insert
  Gene/Insert name: YAP1
  Species: H. sapiens (human)
  Mutation: None (Wild Type)
  GenBank ID: NP_001269026
  Entrez Gene: YAP1 (a.k.a. COB1, YAP, YAP-1, YAP2, YAP65, YKI)
  Cloning method: Restriction Enzyme; 5′ cloning site EcoRI (unknown if destroyed); 3′ cloning site SalI (unknown if destroyed)
Terms and licenses: Academic/Nonprofit Terms; Industry Terms: Not Available to Industry
Depositor comments: Insert size is approximately 1430.
How to cite: pBABE (hygro) hYAP 1-1gamma was a gift from Megan Finch-Edmondson & Marius Sudol (Addgene plasmid # 124149 ; http://n2t.net/addgene:124149 ; RRID:Addgene_124149)
