[The description below was written by a language model from this plasmid's Addgene catalogue record and pLannotate feature annotations shown in this document.]
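Description:
pBABE (hygro) hYAP 1-1gamma is a Moloney murine leukemia virus-based retroviral expression plasmid carrying the wild-type human YAP1 cDNA for the 1-1gamma splice isoform, one of the differentially spliced YAP1 mRNA variants. The catalogue lists the vector type as unspecified, but the annotated features are those of a gammaretroviral transfer vector. MMLV long terminal repeats flank the payload, and the 5' LTR is followed by a packaging signal (Ψ) and a truncated gag segment lacking its start codon, which extends the packaging region without producing Gag protein. The plasmid is propagated in E. coli at high copy from a ColE1/pUC-type origin under ampicillin selection from the bla gene and its promoter. Only a very short f1 origin fragment is detected, and it is unlikely to be functional.

The YAP1 insert of roughly 1.4 kb was cloned between EcoRI and SalI sites just downstream of the gag fragment. No separate promoter is annotated ahead of it, so transcription presumably comes from the 5' LTR, as is usual for pBABE vectors. No epitope tag or reporter is annotated. Downstream, an SV40 enhancer/early promoter drives hph, the hygromycin phosphotransferase gene, which allows hygromycin selection of stably transduced mammalian cells. The feature tool also labels a small fragment beside the 3' LTR as a self-inactivating ΔU3 element, but a full-length LTR is annotated adjacent to it, so the vector does not appear to be self-inactivating. Because the plasmid lacks functional viral genes, gag, pol and env must be supplied in trans, for example by a packaging cell line, to make infectious particles. The stated purpose is expressing YAP1 protein for functional studies of cell growth promotion, for example comparing the activities of individual isoforms.
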