Features (pLannotate 1.2.2; 12 found; start..end, strand, type, name):
      1..417     +  CDS            gag (truncated): truncated Moloney murine leukemia virus (MMLV) gag gene lacking the start codon
    452..1849    +  CDS            YAP1 (fragment): YAP1_HUMAN - Also known as YAP65. Experimental evidence at protein level: Swiss-Prot protein existence level 1. [Isoform 3]: Activates the C-terminal fragment (CTF) of ERBB4 (isoform 3). From Homo sapiens (Human).
   1869..2198    +  promoter       SV40 promoter: SV40 enhancer and early promoter
   2272..3294    +  CDS            hph: KHYB_ECOLX - Experimental evidence at protein level: Swiss-Prot protein existence level 1. The aminoglycoside phosphotransferases achieve inactivation of their antibiotic substrates by phosphorylation. Only phosphorylates hygromycin and closely related compounds such as demethyl analogs and destomycin. From Escherichia coli.
   3325..3347    +  rep_origin     f1 ori (fragment): f1 bacteriophage origin of replication; arrow indicates direction of (+) strand synthesis
   3344..3913    +  rep_origin     ori: high-copy-number ColE1/pMB1/pBR322/pUC origin of replication
   3973..4094    +  LTR            3' LTR (ΔU3) (fragment): self-inactivating 3' long terminal repeat (LTR) from Moloney murine leukemia virus
   4095..4564    +  LTR            LTR: long terminal repeat from Moloney murine leukemia virus
   4679..5539    -  CDS            AmpR: β-lactamase; bla; confers resistance to ampicillin, carbenicillin, and related antibiotics
   5540..5644    -  promoter       AmpR promoter: bla
   5675..6144    +  LTR            LTR: long terminal repeat from Moloney murine leukemia virus
   6268..6542    +  misc_feature   MESV Ψ (fragment): packaging signal of murine embryonic stem cell virus
>Addgene plasmid #124149 | pBABE (hygro) hYAP 1-1gamma | addgene full sequence | sequence record 240732 | Addgene NGS Result
GGCCAGACTGTTACCACTCCCTTAAGTTTGACCTTAGGTCACTGGAAAGATGTCGAGCGGATCGCTCACA
ACCAGTCGGTAGATGTCAAGAAGAGACGTTGGGTTACCTTCTGCTCTGCAGAATGGCCAACCTTTAACGT
CGGATGGCCGCGAGACGGCACCTTTAACCGAGACCTCATCACCCAGGTTAAGATCAAGGTCTTTTCACCT
GGCCCGCATGGACACCCAGACCAGGTCCCCTACATCGTGACCTGGGAAGCCTTGGCTTTTGACCCCCCTC
CCTGGGTCAAGCCCTTTGTACACCCTAAGCCTCCGCCTCCTCTTCCTCCATCCGCCCCGTCTCTCCCCCT
TGAACCTCCTCGTTCGACCCCGCCTCGATCCTCCCTTTATCCAGCCCTCACTCCTTCTCTAGGCGCCGGC
CGGATCCCAGTGTGGTGGTACGTAGGAATTCATGGATCCCGGGCAGCAGCCGCCGCCTCAACCGGCCCCC
CAGGGCCAAGGGCAGCCGCCTTCGCAGCCCCCGCAGGGGCAGGGCCCGCCGTCCGGACCCGGGCAACCGG
CACCCGCGGCGACCCAGGCGGCGCCGCAGGCACCCCCCGCCGGGCATCAGATCGTGCACGTCCGCGGGGA
CTCGGAGACCGACCTGGAGGCGCTCTTCAACGCCGTCATGAACCCCAAGACGGCCAACGTGCCCCAGACC
GTGCCCATGAGGCTCCGGAAGCTGCCCGACTCCTTCTTCAAGCCGCCGGAGCCCAAATCCCACTCCCGAC
AGGCCAGTACTGATGCAGGCACTGCAGGAGCCCTGACTCCACAGCATGTTCGAGCTCATTCCTCTCCAGC
TTCTCTGCAGTTGGGAGCTGTTTCTCCTGGGACACTGACCCCCACTGGAGTAGTCTCTGGCCCAGCAGCT
ACACCCACAGCTCAGCATCTTCGACAGTCTTCTTTTGAGATACCTGATGATGTACCTCTGCCAGCAGGTT
GGGAGATGGCAAAGACATCTTCTGGTCAGAGATACTTCTTAAATCACATCGATCAGACAACAACATGGCA
GGACCCCAGGAAGGCCATGCTGTCCCAGATGAACGTCACAGCCCCCACCAGTCCACCAGTGCAGCAGAAT
ATGATGAACTCGGCTTCAGCCATGAACCAGAGAATCAGTCAGAGTGCTCCAGTGAAACAGCCACCACCCC
TGGCTCCCCAGAGCCCACAGGGAGGCGTCATGGGTGGCAGCAACTCCAACCAGCAGCAACAGATGCGACT
GCAGCAACTGCAGATGGAGAAGGAGAGGCTGCGGCTGAAACAGCAAGAACTGCTTCGGCAGGCAATGCGG
AATATCAATCCCAGCACAGCAAATTCTCCAAAATGTCAGGAGTTAGCCCTGCGTAGCCAGTTACCAACAC
TGGAGCAGGATGGTGGGACTCAAAATCCAGTGTCTTCTCCCGGGATGTCTCAGGAATTGAGAACAATGAC
GACCAATAGCTCAGATCCTTTCCTTAACAGTGGCACCTATCACTCTCGAGATGAGAGTACAGACAGTGGA
CTAAGCATGAGCAGCTACAGTGTCCCTCGAACCCCAGATGACTTCCTGAACAGTGTGGATGAGATGGATA
CAGGTGATACTATCAACCAAAGCACCCTGCCCTCACAGCAGAACCGTTTCCCAGACTACCTTGAAGCCAT
TCCTGGGACAAATGTGGACCTTGGAACACTGGAAGGAGATGGAATGAACATAGAAGGAGAGGAGCTGATG
CCAAGTCTGCAGGAAGCTTTGAGTTCTGACATCCTTAATGACATGGAGTCTGTTTTGGCTGCCACCAAGC
TAGATAAAGAAAGCTTTCTTACATGGTTATAGGTCGACCCTGTGGAATGTGTGTCAGTTAGGGTGTGGAA
AGTCCCCAGGCTCCCCAGCAGGCAGAAGTATGCAAAGCATGCATCTCAATTAGTCAGCAACCAGGTGTGG
AAAGTCCCCAGGCTCCCCAGCAGGCAGAAGTATGCAAAGCATGCATCTCAATTAGTCAGCAACCATAGTC
CCGCCCCTAACTCCGCCCATCCCGCCCCTAACTCCGCCCAGTTCCGCCCATTCTCCGCCCCATGGCTGAC
TAATTTTTTTTATTTATGCAGAGGCCGAGGCCGCCTCGGCCTCTGAGCTATTCCAGAAGTAGTGAGGAGG
CTTTTTTGGAGGCCTAGGCTTTTGCAAAAAGCTTGCCAGCTGGGGCGCCCTCTGGTAAGGTTGGGAAGCC
CTGCAGATCTGATCCCGGGGGGCAATGAGATATGAAAAAGCCTGAACTCACCGCGACGTCTGTCGAGAAG
TTTCTGATCGAAAAGTTCGACAGCGTCTCCGACCTGATGCAGCTCTCGGAGGGCGAAGAATCTCGTGCTT
TCAGCTTCGATGTAGGAGGGCGTGGATATGTCCTGCGGGTAAATAGCTGCGCCGATGGTTTCTACAAAGA
TCGTTATGTTTATCGGCACTTTGCATCGGCCGCGCTCCCGATTCCGGAAGTGCTTGACATTGGGGAATTT
AGCGAGAGCCTGACCTATTGCATCTCCCGCCGTGCACAGGGTGTCACGTTGCAAGACCTGCCTGAAACCG
AACTGCCCGCTGTTCTGCAGCCGGTCGCGGAGGCCATGGATGCGATCGCTGCGGCCGATCTTAGCCAGAC
GAGCGGGTTCGGCCCATTCGGACCGCAAGGAATCGGTCAATACACTACATGGCGTGATTTCATATGCGCG
ATTGCTGATCCCCATGTGTATCACTGGCAAACTGTGATGGACGACACCGTCAGTGCGTCCGTCGCGCAGG
CTCTCGATGAGCTGATGCTTTGGGCCGAGGACTGCCCCGAAGTCCGGCACCTCGTGCACGCGGATTTCGG
CTCCAACAATGTCCTGACGGACAATGGCCGCATAACAGCGGTCATTGACTGGAGCGAGGCGATGTTCGGG
GATTCCCAATACGAGGTCGCCAACATCTTCTTCTGGAGGCCGTGGTTGGCTTGTATGGAGCAGCAGACGC
GCTACTTCGAGCGGAGGCATCCGGAGCTTGCAGGATCGCCGCGGCTCCGGGCGTATATGCTCCGCATTGG
TCTTGACCAACTCTATCAGAGCTTGGTTGACGGCAATTTCGATGATGCAGCTTGGGCGCAGGGTCGATGC
GACGCAATCGTCCGATCCGGAGCCGGGACTGTCGGGCGTACACAAATCGCCCGCAGAAGCGCGGCCGTCT
GGACCGATGGCTGTGTAGAAGTACTCGCCGATAGTGGAAACCGACGCCCCAGCACTCGTCCGAGGGCAAA
GGAATAGAGTAGATGCCGACCGGGATCTATCGATGCGGCGGGTGTGGTGGTTACGCGTAATCTGCTGCTT
GCAAACAAAAAAACCACCGCTACCAGCGGTGGTTTGTTTGCCGGATCAAGAGCTACCAACTCTTTTTCCG
AAGGTAACTGGCTTCAGCAGAGCGCAGATACCAAATACTGTTCTTCTAGTGTAGCCGTAGTTAGGCCACC
ACTTCAAGAACTCTGTAGCACCGCCTACATACCTCGCTCTGCTAATCCTGTTACCAGTGGCTGCTGCCAG
TGGCGATAAGTCGTGTCTTACCGGGTTGGACTCAAGACGATAGTTACCGGATAAGGCGCAGCGGTCGGGC
TGAACGGGGGGTTCGTGCACACAGCCCAGCTTGGAGCGAACGACCTACACCGAACTGAGATACCTACAGC
GTGAGCTATGAGAAAGCGCCACGCTTCCCGAAGGGAGAAAGGCGGACAGGTATCCGGTAAGCGGCAGGGT
CGGAACAGGAGAGCGCACGAGGGAGCTTCCAGGGGGAAACGCCTGGTATCTTTATAGTCCTGTCGGGTTT
CGCCACCTCTGACTTGAGCGTCGATTTTTGTGATGCTCGTCAGGGGGGCGGAGCCTATGGAAAAACGCCA
GCAACGCATCGATAAAATAAAAGATTTTATTTAGTCTCCAGAAAAAGGGGGGAATGAAAGACCCCACCTG
TAGGTTTGGCAAGCTAGCTTAAGTAACGCCATTTTGCAAGGCATGGAAAAATACATAACTGAGAATAGAG
AAGTTCAGATCAAGGTCAGGAACAGATGGAACAGCTGAATATGGGCCAAACAGGATATCTGTGGTAAGCA
GTTCCTGCCCCGGCTCAGGGCCAAGAACAGATGGAACAGCTGAATATGGGCCAAACAGGATATCTGTGGT
AAGCAGTTCCTGCCCCGGCTCAGGGCCAAGAACAGATGGTCCCCAGATGCGGTCCAGCCCTCAGCAGTTT
CTAGAGAACCATCAGATGTTTCCAGGGTGCCCCAAGGACCTGAAATGACCCTGTGCCTTATTTGAACTAA
CCAATCAGTTCGCTTCTCGCTTCTGTTCGCGCGCTTCTGCTCCCCGAGCTCAATAAAAGAGCCCACAACC
CCTCACTCGGGGCGCCAGTCCTCCGATTGACTGAGTCGCCCGGGTACCCGTGTATCCAATAAACCCTCTT
GCAGTTGCATCCGACTTGTGGTCTCGCTGTTCCTTGGGAGGGTCTCCTCTGAGTGATTGACTACCCGTCA
GCGGGGGTCTTTCACATGCAGCATGTATCAAAATTAATTTGGTTTTTTTTCTTAAGTATTTACATTAAAT
GGCCATAGTGCGGCCGCAAATCAATCTAAAGTATATATGAGTAAACTTGGTCTGACAGTTACCAATGCTT
AATCAGTGAGGCACCTATCTCAGCGATCTGTCTATTTCGTTCATCCATAGTTGCCTGACTCCCCGTCGTG
TAGATAACTACGATACGGGAGGGCTTACCATCTGGCCCCAGTGCTGCAATGATACCGCGAGACCCACGCT
CACCGGCTCCAGATTTATCAGCAATAAACCAGCCAGCCGGAAGGGCCGAGCGCAGAAGTGGTCCTGCAAC
TTTATCCGCCTCCATCCAGTCTATTAATTGTTGCCGGGAAGCTAGAGTAAGTAGTTCGCCAGTTAATAGT
TTGCGCAACGTTGTTGCCATTGCTACAGGCATCGTGGTGTCACGCTCGTCGTTTGGTATGGCTTCATTCA
GCTCCGGTTCCCAACGATCAAGGCGAGTTACATGATCCCCCATGTTGTGCAAAAAAGCGGTTAGCTCCTT
CGGTCCTCCGATCGTTGTCAGAAGTAAGTTGGCCGCAGTGTTATCACTCATGGTTATGGCAGCACTGCAT
AATTCTCTTACTGTCATGCCATCCGTAAGATGCTTTTCTGTGACTGGTGAGTACTCAACCAAGTCATTCT
GAGAATAGTGTATGCGGCGACCGAGTTGCTCTTGCCCGGCGTCAATACGGGATAATACCGCGCCACATAG
CAGAACTTTAAAAGTGCTCATCATTGGAAAACGTTCTTCGGGGCGAAAACTCTCAAGGATCTTACCGCTG
TTGAGATCCAGTTCGATGTAACCCACTCGTGCACCCAACTGATCTTCAGCATCTTTTACTTTCACCAGCG
TTTCTGGGTGAGCAAAAACAGGAAGGCAAAATGCCGCAAAAAAGGGAATAAGGGCGACACGGAAATGTTG
AATACTCATACTCTTCCTTTTTCAATATTATTGAAGCATTTATCAGGGTTATTGTCTCATGAGCGGATAC
ATATTTGAATGTATTTAGAAAAATAAACAAATAGGGGTTCCGCGCACATTTCCCCGAAAAGTGCCACCTG
CAGCCTGAATATGGGCCAAACAGGATATCTGTGGTAAGCAGTTCCTGCCCCGGCTCAGGGCCAAGAACAG
ATGGAACAGCTGAATATGGGCCAAACAGGATATCTGTGGTAAGCAGTTCCTGCCCCGGCTCAGGGCCAAG
AACAGATGGTCCCCAGATGCGGTCCAGCCCTCAGCAGTTTCTAGAGAACCATCAGATGTTTCCAGGGTGC
CCCAAGGACCTGAAATGACCCTGTGCCTTATTTGAACTAACCAATCAGTTCGCTTCTCGCTTCTGTTCGC
GCGCTTCTGCTCCCCGAGCTCAATAAAAGAGCCCACAACCCCTCACTCGGGGCGCCAGTCCTCCGATTGA
CTGAGTCGCCCGGGTACCCGTGTATCCAATAAACCCTCTTGCAGTTGCATCCGACTTGTGGTCTCGCTGT
TCCTTGGGAGGGTCTCCTCTGAGTGATTGACTACCCGTCAGCGGGGGTCTTTCATTTGGGGGCTCGTCCG
GGATCGGGAGACCCCTGCCCAGGGACCACCGACCCACCACCGGGAGGCAAGCTGGCCAGCAACTTATCTG
TGTCTGTCCGATTGTCTAGTGTCTATGACTGATTTTATGCGCCTGCGTCGGTACTAGTTAGCTAACTAGC
TCTGTATCTGGCGGACCCGTGGTGGAACTGACGAGTTCTGAACACCCGGCCGCAACCCTGGGAGACGTCC
CAGGGACTTTGGGGGCCGTTTTTGTGGCCCGACCTGAGGAAGGGAGTCGATGTGGAATCCGACCCCGTCA
GGATATGTGGTTCTGGTAGGAGACGAGAACCTAAAACAGTTCCCGCCTCCGTCTGAATTTTTGCTTTCGG
TTTGGAACCGAAGCCGCGCGTCTTGTCTGCTGCAGCGCTGCAGCATCGTTCTGTGTTGTCTCTGTCTGAC
TGTGTTTCTGTATTTGTCTGAAAATTAG
